Addgene plasmid #121211: pUC57-Kan_BR29_00091681
Purpose: Level 0 Golden-Gate compatible vector
Depositing lab: Sophien Kamoun. Depositing organization: Sainsbury Laboratory, Norwich. Publication: A Clone Resource of Magnaporthe oryzae Effectors That Share Sequence and Structural Similarities Across Host-Specific Lineages. Petit-Houdenot Y, Langner T, Harant A, Win J, Kamoun S. Mol Plant Microbe Interact. 2020 Aug;33(8):1032-1035. doi: 10.1094/MPMI-03-20-0052-A. Epub 2020 Jun 22. PubMed 32460610.
Backbone
  Vector backbone: pUC57-Kan
  Backbone size w/o insert (bp): 2626
  Vector type: Golden Gate
  Selectable markers: lacZ
Growth in bacteria
  Bacterial resistance: Kanamycin, 50 μg/mL
  Growth temperature: 37°C
  Growth strain: DH5alpha
  Copy number: High Copy
Gene/Insert
  Gene/Insert name: BR29_00091681
  Mutation: Magnaporthe grisea
  Cloning method: Restriction Enzyme; 5′ cloning site EcoRV (unknown if destroyed); 3′ cloning site EcoRV (unknown if destroyed)
  Sequencing primers: 5′ M13Fw; 3′ M13Rv
Terms and licenses: Academic/Nonprofit Terms; Industry Terms: Not Available to Industry
How to cite: pUC57-Kan_BR29_00091681 was a gift from Sophien Kamoun (Addgene plasmid # 121211 ; http://n2t.net/addgene:121211 ; RRID:Addgene_121211)
