[The description below was written by a language model from this plasmid's Addgene catalogue record and pLannotate feature annotations shown in this document.]
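Description:
pUC57-Kan_BR29_00091681 is a small, high-copy bacterial cloning plasmid built on the pUC57-Kan backbone and catalogued as a Level 0 Golden Gate-compatible module. It is propagated in E. coli from a ColE1/pUC-type origin and selected with kanamycin, with the aminoglycoside phosphotransferase gene (aph(3')-Ia) annotated directly downstream of an AmpR (bla) promoter that presumably drives it. The annotation also picks up short remnants of bom, rop and lacI, which are backbone fragments rather than functional elements.

The insert, BR29_00091681, is listed with Magnaporthe grisea in the mutation field, which most likely indicates its source organism. The associated publication describes a clone resource of Magnaporthe effectors that share sequence and structural similarity across host-specific lineages, so the insert is presumably one of these candidate effector coding sequences, although the record does not describe the encoded protein. It was placed at the EcoRV site of the polylinker, within the lacZα region. The feature table is consistent with this: a gap of roughly 400 nt lies unannotated between the lacZα fragment and the lac operator, lac promoter and CAP binding site, and the insert presumably sits there. No feature is annotated for the insert itself, and comparing the full sequence with the stated backbone size suggests it is only a few hundred base pairs. lacZ is listed as a selectable marker, reflecting the backbone's blue/white screening capacity, and M13 forward and reverse primer sites flank the insert for sequencing.

As a Level 0 part, the plasmid stores a sequence module that can be released by Type IIS restriction enzymes and assembled with promoters, tags and terminators into higher-level expression constructs. The record does not state which enzyme or overhangs are used, and the plasmid carries no eukaryotic expression elements of its own.
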