Features (pLannotate 1.2.2; 10 found; start..end, strand, type, name):
    137..236     +  misc_feature   bom (fragment): basis of mobility region from pBR322
    242..399     -  CDS            lacZα (fragment): LacZα fragment of β-galactosidase; lacZ fragment
    801..817     -  protein_bind   lac operator: The lac repressor binds to the lac operator to inhibit transcription in E. coli. This inhibition can be relieved by adding lactose or isopropyl-β-D-thiogalactopyranoside (IPTG). lac repressor encoded by lacI
    825..855     -  promoter       lac promoter: promoter for the E. coli lac operon
    870..891     -  protein_bind   CAP binding site: CAP binding activates transcription in the presence of cAMP. E. coli catabolite activator protein
    904..996     -  CDS            lacI (fragment): lac repressor; lacI; The lac repressor binds to the lac operator to inhibit transcription in E. coli. This inhibition can be relieved by adding lactose or isopropyl-β-D-thiogalactopyranoside (IPTG).
   1179..1767    -  rep_origin     ori: high-copy-number ColE1/pMB1/pBR322/pUC origin of replication
   1938..2753    -  CDS            KanR: aminoglycoside phosphotransferase; aph(3')-Ia; confers resistance to kanamycin in bacteria or G418 (Geneticin®) in eukaryotes
   2754..2858    -  promoter       AmpR promoter: bla
   2953..35      +  CDS            rop (fragment) (across the origin): Rop protein, which maintains plasmids at low copy number; rop
>Addgene plasmid #121211 | pUC57-Kan_BR29_00091681 | depositor full sequence | sequence record 231231 | pUC57-Kan_BR29_00091681 sequence 2953 bps
TCGCGCGTTTCGGTGATGACGGTGAAAACCTCTGACACATGCAGCTCCCGGAGACGGTCACAGCTTGTCT
GTAAGCGGATGCCGGGAGCAGACAAGCCCGTCAGGGCGCGTCAGCGGGTGTTGGCGGGTGTCGGGGCTGG
CTTAACTATGCGGCATCAGAGCAGATTGTACTGAGAGTGCACCATATGCGGTGTGAAATACCGCACAGAT
GCGTAAGGAGAAAATACCGCATCAGGCGCCATTCGCCATTCAGGCTGCGCAACTGTTGGGAAGGGCGATC
GGTGCGGGCCTCTTCGCTATTACGCCAGCTGGCGAAAGGGGGATGTGCTGCAAGGCGATTAAGTTGGGTA
ACGCCAGGGTTTTCCCAGTCACGACGTTGTAAAACGACGGCCAGTGAATTGACGCGTATTGGGATGGAAC
TTGGTCTCTAAGCTCATCTTTGAGTCCATGGTCTAACTTGAACAACTGGACCTTCATTATAAGAATCACC
CCATGGACCATCTGGATATTTTCTAGATTTAAATTCCCAAATTCTCAATTGTGGAAAATTTTTACACATA
ATATCAGCACAAGTATTACCCATTTTACAAACATAACCAGCAAATCTAAATGGTTCTCTCAATTTTGGCC
AAGTTTCATATCTATATTTACCCAAATCCAAAGTCAAATAACAATCACCTTTATCAGAAATAGTATTAGA
AGATGGAGAACCTGGTGGAGTATTCATTAGAGACCAAGTTCCATCCCAATGGCGCGCCGAGCTTGGCTCG
AGCATGGTCATAGCTGTTTCCTGTGTGAAATTGTTATCCGCTCACAATTCCACACAACATACGAGCCGGA
AGCATAAAGTGTAAAGCCTGGGGTGCCTAATGAGTGAGCTAACTCACATTAATTGCGTTGCGCTCACTGC
CCGCTTTCCAGTCGGGAAACCTGTCGTGCCAGCTGCATTAATGAATCGGCCAACGCGCGGGGAGAGGCGG
TTTGCGTATTGGGCGCTCTTCCGCTTCCTCGCTCACTGACTCGCTGCGCTCGGTCGTTCGGCTGCGGCGA
GCGGTATCAGCTCACTCAAAGGCGGTAATACGGTTATCCACAGAATCAGGGGATAACGCAGGAAAGAACA
TGTGAGCAAAAGGCCAGCAAAAGGCCAGGAACCGTAAAAAGGCCGCGTTGCTGGCGTTTTTCCATAGGCT
CCGCCCCCCTGACGAGCATCACAAAAATCGACGCTCAAGTCAGAGGTGGCGAAACCCGACAGGACTATAA
AGATACCAGGCGTTTCCCCCTGGAAGCTCCCTCGTGCGCTCTCCTGTTCCGACCCTGCCGCTTACCGGAT
ACCTGTCCGCCTTTCTCCCTTCGGGAAGCGTGGCGCTTTCTCATAGCTCACGCTGTAGGTATCTCAGTTC
GGTGTAGGTCGTTCGCTCCAAGCTGGGCTGTGTGCACGAACCCCCCGTTCAGCCCGACCGCTGCGCCTTA
TCCGGTAACTATCGTCTTGAGTCCAACCCGGTAAGACACGACTTATCGCCACTGGCAGCAGCCACTGGTA
ACAGGATTAGCAGAGCGAGGTATGTAGGCGGTGCTACAGAGTTCTTGAAGTGGTGGCCTAACTACGGCTA
CACTAGAAGAACAGTATTTGGTATCTGCGCTCTGCTGAAGCCAGTTACCTTCGGAAAAAGAGTTGGTAGC
TCTTGATCCGGCAAACAAACCACCGCTGGTAGCGGTGGTTTTTTTGTTTGCAAGCAGCAGATTACGCGCA
GAAAAAAAGGATCTCAAGAAGATCCTTTGATCTTTTCTACGGGGTCTGACGCTCAGTGGAACGAAAACTC
ACGTTAAGGGATTTTGGTCATGAGATTATCAAAAAGGATCTTCACCTAGATCCTTTTAAATTAAAAATGA
AGTTTTAAATCAATCTAAAGTATATATGAGTAAACTTGGTCTGACAGTTAGAAAAACTCATCGAGCATCA
AATGAAACTGCAATTTATTCATATCAGGATTATCAATACCATATTTTTGAAAAAGCCGTTTCTGTAATGA
AGGAGAAAACTCACCGAGGCAGTTCCATAGGATGGCAAGATCCTGGTATCGGTCTGCGATTCCGACTCGT
CCAACATCAATACAACCTATTAATTTCCCCTCGTCAAAAATAAGGTTATCAAGTGAGAAATCACCATGAG
TGACGACTGAATCCGGTGAGAATGGCAAAAGTTTATGCATTTCTTTCCAGACTTGTTCAACAGGCCAGCC
ATTACGCTCGTCATCAAAATCACTCGCATCAACCAAACCGTTATTCATTCGTGATTGCGCCTGAGCGAGA
CGAAATACGCGATCGCTGTTAAAAGGACAATTACAAACAGGAATCGAATGCAACCGGCGCAGGAACACTG
CCAGCGCATCAACAATATTTTCACCTGAATCAGGATATTCTTCTAATACCTGGAATGCTGTTTTCCCAGG
GATCGCAGTGGTGAGTAACCATGCATCATCAGGAGTACGGATAAAATGCTTGATGGTCGGAAGAGGCATA
AATTCCGTCAGCCAGTTTAGTCTGACCATCTCATCTGTAACATCATTGGCAACGCTACCTTTGCCATGTT
TCAGAAACAACTCTGGCGCATCGGGCTTCCCATACAATCGATAGATTGTCGCACCTGATTGCCCGACATT
ATCGCGAGCCCATTTATACCCATATAAATCAGCATCCATGTTGGAATTTAATCGCGGCCTAGAGCAAGAC
GTTTCCCGTTGAATATGGCTCATACTCTTCCTTTTTCAATATTATTGAAGCATTTATCAGGGTTATTGTC
TCATGAGCGGATACATATTTGAATGTATTTAGAAAAATAAACAAATAGGGGTTCCGCGCACATTTCCCCG
AAAAGTGCCACCTGACGTCTAAGAAACCATTATTATCATGACATTAACCTATAAAAATAGGCGTATCACG
AGGCCCTTTCGTC
