>Addgene plasmid #121211 | pUC57-Kan_BR29_00091681 | depositor partial sequence | sequence record 230674 | BR29_00091681
TTGGTCTCTAATGAATACTCCACCAGGTTCTCCATCTTCTAATACTATTTCTGATAAAGGTGATTGTTAT
TTGACTTTGGATTTGGGTAAATATAGATATGAAACTTGGCCAAAATTGAGAGAACCATTTAGATTTGCTG
GTTATGTTTGTAAAATGGGTAATACTTGTGCTGATATTATGTGTAAAAATTTTCCACAATTGAGAATTTG
GGAATTTAAATCTAGAAAATATCCAGATGGTCCATGGGGTGATTCTTATAATGAAGGTCCAGTTGTTCAA
GTTAGACCATGGACTCAAAGATGAGCTTAGAGACCAA
