>Addgene plasmid #121211 | pUC57-Kan_BR29_00091681 | depositor partial sequence | sequence record 230675 | empty_vector
TCGCGCGTTTCGGTGATGACGGTGAAAACCTCTGACACATGCAGCTCCCGGAGACGGTCACAGCTTGTCT
GTAAGCGGATGCCGGGAGCAGACAAGCCCGTCAGGGCGCGTCAGCGGGTGTTGGCGGGTGTCGGGGCTGG
CTTAACTATGCGGCATCAGAGCAGATTGTACTGAGAGTGCACCATATGCGGTGTGAAATACCGCACAGAT
GCGTAAGGAGAAAATACCGCATCAGGCGCCATTCGCCATTCAGGCTGCGCAACTGTTGGGAAGGGCGATC
GGTGCGGGCCTCTTCGCTATTACGCCAGCTGGCGAAAGGGGGATGTGCTGCAAGGCGATTAAGTTGGGTA
ACGCCAGGGTTTTCCCAGTCACGACGTTGTAAAACGACGGCCAGTGAATTGACGCGTATTGGGATATCCC
AATGGCGCGCCGAGCTTGGCTCGAGCATGGTCATAGCTGTTTCCTGTGTGAAATTGTTATCCGCTCACAA
TTCCACACAACATACGAGCCGGAAGCATAAAGTGTAAAGCCTGGGGTGCCTAATGAGTGAGCTAACTCAC
ATTAATTGCGTTGCGCTCACTGCCCGCTTTCCAGTCGGGAAACCTGTCGTGCCAGCTGCATTAATGAATC
GGCCAACGCGCGGGGAGAGGCGGTTTGCGTATTGGGCGCTCTTCCGCTTCCTCGCTCACTGACTCGCTGC
GCTCGGTCGTTCGGCTGCGGCGAGCGGTATCAGCTCACTCAAAGGCGGTAATACGGTTATCCACAGAATC
AGGGGATAACGCAGGAAAGAACATGTGAGCAAAAGGCCAGCAAAAGGCCAGGAACCGTAAAAAGGCCGCG
TTGCTGGCGTTTTTCCATAGGCTCCGCCCCCCTGACGAGCATCACAAAAATCGACGCTCAAGTCAGAGGT
GGCGAAACCCGACAGGACTATAAAGATACCAGGCGTTTCCCCCTGGAAGCTCCCTCGTGCGCTCTCCTGT
TCCGACCCTGCCGCTTACCGGATACCTGTCCGCCTTTCTCCCTTCGGGAAGCGTGGCGCTTTCTCATAGC
TCACGCTGTAGGTATCTCAGTTCGGTGTAGGTCGTTCGCTCCAAGCTGGGCTGTGTGCACGAACCCCCCG
TTCAGCCCGACCGCTGCGCCTTATCCGGTAACTATCGTCTTGAGTCCAACCCGGTAAGACACGACTTATC
GCCACTGGCAGCAGCCACTGGTAACAGGATTAGCAGAGCGAGGTATGTAGGCGGTGCTACAGAGTTCTTG
AAGTGGTGGCCTAACTACGGCTACACTAGAAGAACAGTATTTGGTATCTGCGCTCTGCTGAAGCCAGTTA
CCTTCGGAAAAAGAGTTGGTAGCTCTTGATCCGGCAAACAAACCACCGCTGGTAGCGGTGGTTTTTTTGT
TTGCAAGCAGCAGATTACGCGCAGAAAAAAAGGATCTCAAGAAGATCCTTTGATCTTTTCTACGGGGTCT
GACGCTCAGTGGAACGAAAACTCACGTTAAGGGATTTTGGTCATGAGATTATCAAAAAGGATCTTCACCT
AGATCCTTTTAAATTAAAAATGAAGTTTTAAATCAATCTAAAGTATATATGAGTAAACTTGGTCTGACAG
TTAGAAAAACTCATCGAGCATCAAATGAAACTGCAATTTATTCATATCAGGATTATCAATACCATATTTT
TGAAAAAGCCGTTTCTGTAATGAAGGAGAAAACTCACCGAGGCAGTTCCATAGGATGGCAAGATCCTGGT
ATCGGTCTGCGATTCCGACTCGTCCAACATCAATACAACCTATTAATTTCCCCTCGTCAAAAATAAGGTT
ATCAAGTGAGAAATCACCATGAGTGACGACTGAATCCGGTGAGAATGGCAAAAGTTTATGCATTTCTTTC
CAGACTTGTTCAACAGGCCAGCCATTACGCTCGTCATCAAAATCACTCGCATCAACCAAACCGTTATTCA
TTCGTGATTGCGCCTGAGCGAGACGAAATACGCGATCGCTGTTAAAAGGACAATTACAAACAGGAATCGA
ATGCAACCGGCGCAGGAACACTGCCAGCGCATCAACAATATTTTCACCTGAATCAGGATATTCTTCTAAT
ACCTGGAATGCTGTTTTCCCAGGGATCGCAGTGGTGAGTAACCATGCATCATCAGGAGTACGGATAAAAT
GCTTGATGGTCGGAAGAGGCATAAATTCCGTCAGCCAGTTTAGTCTGACCATCTCATCTGTAACATCATT
GGCAACGCTACCTTTGCCATGTTTCAGAAACAACTCTGGCGCATCGGGCTTCCCATACAATCGATAGATT
GTCGCACCTGATTGCCCGACATTATCGCGAGCCCATTTATACCCATATAAATCAGCATCCATGTTGGAAT
TTAATCGCGGCCTAGAGCAAGACGTTTCCCGTTGAATATGGCTCATACTCTTCCTTTTTCAATATTATTG
AAGCATTTATCAGGGTTATTGTCTCATGAGCGGATACATATTTGAATGTATTTAGAAAAATAAACAAATA
GGGGTTCCGCGCACATTTCCCCGAAAAGTGCCACCTGACGTCTAAGAAACCATTATTATCATGACATTAA
CCTATAAAAATAGGCGTATCACGAGGCCCTTTCGTC
