>Addgene plasmid #121211 | pUC57-Kan_BR29_00091681 | addgene partial sequence | sequence record 237713 | M13-F20 5'-TGTAAAACGACGGCCAGT-3'
TTGGTCTCTAAGCTCATCTTTGAGTCCATGGTCTAACTTGAACAACTGGACCTTCATTATAAGAATCACC
CCATGGACCATCTGGATATTTTCTAGATTTAAATTCCCAAATTCTCAATTGTGGAAAATTTTTACACATA
ATATCAGCACAAGTATTACCCATTTTACAAACATAACCAGCAAATCTAAATGGTTCTCTCAATTTTGGCC
AAGTTTCATATCTATATTTACCCAAATCCAAAGTCAAATAACAATCACCTTTATCAGAAATAGTATTAGA
AGATGGAGAACCTGGTGGAGTATTCATTAGAGACCAAGTTCCATCCCAATGGCGCGCCGAGCTTGGCTCG
AGCATGGTCATAGCTGTTTCCTGTGTGAAATTGTTATCCGCTCACAATTCCACACAACATACGAGCCGGA
AGCATAAAGTGTAAAGCCTGGGGTGCCTAATGAGTGAGCTAACTCACATTAATTGCGTTGCGCTCACTGC
CCGCTTTCCAGTCGGGAAACCTGTCGTGCCAGCTGCATTAATGAATCGGCCAACGCGCGGGGAGAGGCGG
TTTGCGTATTGGGCGCTCTTCCGCTTCCTCGCTCACTGACTCGCTGCGCTCGGTCGTTCGGCTGCGGCGA
GCGGTATCAGCTCACTCAAAGGCGGTAATACGGTTATCCACAGAATCAGGGGATAACGCAGGAAAGAACA
TGTGAGCAAAAGGCCAGCAAAAGGCCAGGAACCGTAAAAAGGCCGCGTTGCTGGCGTTTTTCCATAGGCT
CCGCCCCCCTGACGAGCATCACAAAAATCGACGCTCAAGTCAGAGGTGGCGAAACCCGACAGGACTATAA
AGATACC
